>Addgene plasmid #221499 | pLX-UBC_NKX2-1_Short_V5-GFP | addgene full sequence | sequence record 437753 | Addgene NGS Result
TGTAGTCTTATGCAATACTCTTGTAGTCTTGCAACATGGTAACGATGAGTTAGCAACATGCCTTACAAGG
AGAGAAAAAGCACCGTGCATGCCGATTGGTGGAAGTAAGGTGGTACGATCGTGCCTTATTAGGAAGGCAA
CAGACGGGTCTGACATGGATTGGACGAACCACTGAATTGCCGCATTGCAGAGATATTGTATTTAAGTGCC
TAGCTCGATACATAAACGGGTCTCTCTGGTTAGACCAGATCTGAGCCTGGGAGCTCTCTGGCTAACTAGG
GAACCCACTGCTTAAGCCTCAATAAAGCTTGCCTTGAGTGCTTCAAGTAGTGTGTGCCCGTCTGTTGTGT
GACTCTGGTAACTAGAGATCCCTCAGACCCTTTTAGTCAGTGTGGAAAATCTCTAGCAGTGGCGCCCGAA
CAGGGACTTGAAAGCGAAAGGGAAACCAGAGGAGCTCTCTCGACGCAGGACTCGGCTTGCTGAAGCGCGC
ACGGCAAGAGGCGAGGGGCGGCGACTGGTGAGTACGCCAAAAATTTTGACTAGCGGAGGCTAGAAGGAGA
GAGATGGGTGCGAGAGCGTCAGTATTAAGCGGGGGAGAATTAGATCGCGATGGGAAAAAATTCGGTTAAG
GCCAGGGGGAAAGAAAAAATATAAATTAAAACATATAGTATGGGCAAGCAGGGAGCTAGAACGATTCGCA
GTTAATCCTGGCCTGTTAGAAACATCAGAAGGCTGTAGACAAATACTGGGACAGCTACAACCATCCCTTC
AGACAGGATCAGAAGAACTTAGATCATTATATAATACAGTAGCAACCCTCTATTGTGTGCATCAAAGGAT
AGAGATAAAAGACACCAAGGAAGCTTTAGACAAGATAGAGGAAGAGCAAAACAAAAGTAAGACCACCGCA
CAGCAAGCGGCCGCTGATCTTCAGACCTGGAGGAGGAGATATGAGGGACAATTGGAGAAGTGAATTATAT
AAATATAAAGTAGTAAAAATTGAACCATTAGGAGTAGCACCCACCAAGGCAAAGAGAAGAGTGGTGCAGA
GAGAAAAAAGAGCAGTGGGAATAGGAGCTTTGTTCCTTGGGTTCTTGGGAGCAGCAGGAAGCACTATGGG
CGCAGCGTCAATGACGCTGACGGTACAGGCCAGACAATTATTGTCTGGTATAGTGCAGCAGCAGAACAAT
TTGCTGAGGGCTATTGAGGCGCAACAGCATCTGTTGCAACTCACAGTCTGGGGCATCAAGCAGCTCCAGG
CAAGAATCCTGGCTGTGGAAAGATACCTAAAGGATCAACAGCTCCTGGGGATTTGGGGTTGCTCTGGAAA
ACTCATTTGCACCACTGCTGTGCCTTGGAATGCTAGTTGGAGTAATAAATCTCTGGAACAGATTTGGAAT
CACACGACCTGGATGGAGTGGGACAGAGAAATTAACAATTACACAAGATTAATACACTCCTTAATTGAAG
AATCGCAAAACCAGCAAGAAAAGAATGAACAAGAATTATTGGAATTAGATAAATGGGCAAGTTTGTGGAA
TTGGTTTAACATAACAAATTGGCTGTGGTATATAAAATTATTCATAATGATAGTAGGAGGCTTGGTAGGT
TTAAGAATAGTTTTTGCTGTACTTTCTATAGTGAATAGAGTTAGGCAGGGATATTCACCATTATCGTTTC
AGACCCACCTCCCAACCCCGAGGGGACCCATGCATTGCATCTCAATTAGTCAGCAACCAGGTGTGGAAAG
TCCCCAGGCTCCCCAGCAGGCAGAAGTATGCAAAGCATGCGTCTCAATTAGTCAGCAACCATAGTCCCGC
CCCTAACTCCGCCCATCCCGCCCCTAACTCCGCCCAGTTCCGCCCATTCTCCGCCCCATGGCTGACTAAT
TTTTTTTATTTATGCAGAGGCCGAGGCCGCCTCGGCCTCTGAGCTATTCCAGAAGTAGTGAGGAGGCTTT
TTTGGAGGCCTAGGCTTTTGCAAAAAGCTTTCTAGAGGTACCACCGGAGCTTACCATGACCGAGTACAAG
CCCACGGTGCGCCTCGCCACCCGCGACGACGTCCCCAGGGCCGTACGCACCCTCGCCGCCGCGTTCGCCG
ACTACCCCGCCACGCGCCACACCGTCGATCCGGACCGCCACATCGAGCGGGTCACCGAGCTGCAAGAACT
CTTCCTCACGCGCGTCGGGCTCGACATCGGCAAGGTGTGGGTCGCGGACGACGGCGCCGCCGTGGCGGTC
TGGACCACGCCGGAGAGCGTCGAAGCGGGGGCGGTGTTCGCCGAGATCGGCCCGCGCATGGCCGAGTTGA
GCGGTTCCCGGCTGGCCGCGCAGCAACAGATGGAAGGCCTCCTGGCGCCGCACCGGCCCAAGGAGCCCGC
GTGGTTCCTGGCCACCGTCGGCGTCTCGCCCGACCACCAGGGCAAGGGTCTGGGCAGCGCCGTCGTGCTC
CCCGGAGTGGAGGCGGCCGAGCGCGCCGGGGTGCCCGCCTTCCTGGAGACCTCCGCGCCCCGCAACCTCC
CCTTCTACGAGCGGCTCGGCTTCACCGTCACCGCCGACGTCGAGGTGCCCGAAGGACCGCGCACCTGGTG
CATGACCCGCAAGCCCGGTGCCAGTTAACGAATTCTAGATCTTGAGACAAATGGCAGTATTCATCCACAA
TTTTAAAAGAAAAGGGGGGATTGGGGGGTACAGTGCAGGGGAAAGAATAGTAGACATAATAGCAACAGAC
ATACAAACTAAAGAATTACAAAAACAAATTACAAAAATTCAAAATTTTCGGGTTTATTACAGGGACAGCA
GAGATCCACTTTGGCGCCGGCTCGAGGGGGCCCGCTCTAGACGGTTGATCTGGCCTCCGCGCCGGGTTTT
GGCGCCTCCCGCGGGCGCCCCCCTCCTCACGGCGAGCGCTGCCACGTCAGACGAAGGGCGCAGCGAGCGT
CCTGATCCTTCCGCCCGGACGCTCAGGACAGCGGCCCGCTGCTCATAAGACTCGGCCTTAGAACCCCAGT
ATCAGCAGAAGGACATTTTAGGACGGGACTTGGGTGACTCTAGGGCACTGGTTTTCTTTCCAGAGAGCGG
AACAGGCGAGGAAAAGTAGTCCCTTCTCGGCGATTCTGCGGAGGGATCTCCGTGGGGCGGTGAACGCCGA
TGATTATATAAGGACGCGCCGGGTGTGGCACAGCTAGTTCCGTCGCAGCCGGGATTTGGGTCGCGGTTCT
TGTTTGTGGATCGCTGTGATCGTCACTTGGTGAGTAGCGGGCTGCTGGGCTGGCCGGGGCTTTCGTGGCC
GCCGGGCCGCTCGGTGGGACGGAAGCGTGTGGAGAGACCGCCAAGGGCTGTAGTCTGGGTCCGCGAGCAA
GGTTGCCCTGAACTGGGGGTTGGGGGGAGCGCAGCAAAATGGCGGCTGTTCCCGAGTCTTGAATGGAAGA
CGCTTGTGAGGCGGGCTGTGAGGTCGTTGAAACAAGGTGGGGGGCATGGTGGGCGGCAAGAACCCAAGGT
CTTGAGGCCTTCGCTAATGCGGGAAAGCTCTTATTCGGGTGAGATGGGCTGGGGCACCATCTGGGGACCC
TGACGTGAAGTTTGTCACTGACTGGAGAACTCGGTTTGTCGTCTGTTGCGGGGGCGGCAGTTATGGCGGT
GCCGTTGGGCAGTGCACCCGTACCTTTGGGAGCGCGCGCCCTCGTCGTGTCGTGACGTCACCCGTTCTGT
TGGCTTATAATGCAGGGTGGGGCCACCTGCCGGTAGGTGTGCGGTAGGCTTTTCTCCGTCGCAGGACGCA
GGGTTCGGGCCTAGGGTAGGCTCTCCTGAATCGACAGGCGCCGGACCTCTGGTGAGGGGAGGGATAAGTG
AGGCGTCAGTTTCTTTGGTCGGTTTTATGTACCTATCTTCTTAAGTAGCTGAAGCTCCGGTTTTGAACTA
TGCGCTCGGGGTTGGCGAGTGTGTTTTGTGAAGTTTTTTAGGCACCTTTTGAAATGTAATCATTTGGGTC
AATATGTAATTTTCAGTGTTAGACTAGTAAATTGTCCGCTAAATTCTGGCCGTTTTTGGCTTTTTTGTTA
GACGAAGCTAACGCGCTAGCATCGATTGATCAACAAGTTTGTACAAAAAAGTTGGCACCATGTCGATGAG
TCCAAAGCACACGACTCCGTTCTCAGTGTCTGACATCTTGAGTCCCCTGGAGGAAAGCTACAAGAAAGTG
GGCATGGAGGGCGGCGGCCTCGGGGCTCCGCTGGCGGCGTACAGGCAGGGCCAGGCGGCACCGCCAACAG
CGGCCATGCAGCAGCACGCCGTGGGGCACCACGGCGCCGTCACCGCCGCCTACCACATGACGGCGGCGGG
GGTGCCCCAGCTCTCGCACTCCGCCGTGGGGGGCTACTGCAACGGCAACCTGGGCAACATGAGCGAGCTG
CCGCCGTACCAGGACACCATGAGGAACAGCGCCTCTGGCCCCGGATGGTACGGCGCCAACCCAGACCCGC
GCTTCCCCGCCATCTCCCGCTTCATGGGCCCGGCGAGCGGCATGAACATGAGCGGCATGGGCGGCCTGGG
CTCGCTGGGGGACGTGAGCAAGAACATGGCCCCGCTGCCAAGCGCGCCGCGCAGGAAGCGCCGGGTGCTC
TTCTCGCAGGCGCAGGTGTACGAGCTGGAGCGACGCTTCAAGCAACAGAAGTACCTGTCGGCGCCGGAGC
GCGAGCACCTGGCCAGCATGATCCACCTGACGCCCACGCAGGTCAAGATCTGGTTCCAGAACCACCGCTA
CAAAATGAAGCGCCAGGCCAAGGACAAGGCGGCGCAGCAGCAACTGCAGCAGGACAGCGGCGGCGGCGGG
GGCGGCGGGGGCACCGGGTGCCCGCAGCAGCAACAGGCTCAGCAGCAGTCGCCGCGACGCGTGGCGGTGC
CGGTCCTGGTGAAAGACGGCAAACCGTGCCAGGCGGGTGCCCCCGCGCCGGGCGCCGCCAGCCTACAAGG
CCACGCGCAGCAGCAGGCGCAGCACCAGGCGCAGGCCGCGCAGGCGGCGGCAGCGGCCATCTCCGTGGGC
AGCGGTGGCGCCGGCCTTGGCGCACACCCGGGCCACCAGCCAGGCAGCGCAGGCCAGTCTCCGGACCTGG
CGCACCACGCCGCCAGCCCCGCGGCGCTGCAGGGCCAGGTATCCAGCCTGTCCCACCTGAACTCCTCGGG
CTCGGACTACGGCACCATGTCCTGCTCCACCTTGCTATACGGTCGGACCTGGTTGCCAACTTTCTTGTAC
AAAGTGGTTACCGGTGGTAAGCCTATCCCTAACCCTCTCCTCGGTCTCGATTCTACGACGCGTGCTGAAG
CTGCTGCAAAGGAAGCTGCAGCTAAGGAGGCTGCAGCTAAGGCTGGATCCGTCAGTAAAGGGGAAGAATT
GTTTACGGGTGTTGTTCCGATACTTGTTGAATTGGATGGGGATGTGAATGGTCATAAATTTTCCGTTAGT
GGTGAAGGGGAAGGTGACGCTACTTATGGTAAATTGACATTGAAATTTATTTGTACTACAGGAAAACTTC
CAGTCCCATGGCCGACTTTGGTAACGACTCTTACATATGGAGTCCAATGTTTTAGTAGGTATCCAGATCA
CATGAAACAACATGATTTCTTTAAATCAGCAATGCCTGAGGGATATGTTCAAGAACGAACAATATTCTTT
AAAGATGATGGGAACTATAAGACAAGGGCAGAAGTCAAATTTGAAGGTGATACACTCGTTAATCGGATTG
AACTGAAAGGGATAGATTTTAAGGAAGATGGGAATATTCTTGGGCACAAACTTGAATATAATTATAATTC
CCATAATGTATACATAATGGCTGACAAGCAGAAGAATGGAATTAAAGTCAATTTTAAAATAAGGCATAAT
ATAGAAGATGGGAGTGTCCAATTGGCTGATCATTACCAACAAAATACACCTATTGGGGATGGTCCTGTCC
TCTTGCCTGATAATCATTATCTTTCTACACAATCTGCTCTCTCAAAGGACCCTAATGAAAAGCGCGACCA
TATGGTGTTGTTGGAATTTGTCACTGCTGCAGGCATTACCATGGGAATGGATGAACTCTATAAATGAACG
CGTTAAGTCGACAATCAACCTCTGGATTACAAAATTTGTGAAAGATTGACTGGTATTCTTAACTATGTTG
CTCCTTTTACGCTATGTGGATACGCTGCTTTAATGCCTTTGTATCATGCTATTGCTTCCCGTATGGCTTT
CATTTTCTCCTCCTTGTATAAATCCTGGTTGCTGTCTCTTTATGAGGAGTTGTGGCCCGTTGTCAGGCAA
CGTGGCGTGGTGTGCACTGTGTTTGCTGACGCAACCCCCACTGGTTGGGGCATTGCCACCACCTGTCAGC
TCCTTTCCGGGACTTTCGCTTTCCCCCTCCCTATTGCCACGGCGGAACTCATCGCCGCCTGCCTTGCCCG
CTGCTGGACAGGGGCTCGGCTGTTGGGCACTGACAATTCCGTGGTGTTGTCGGGGAAATCATCGTCCTTT
CCTTGGCTGCTCGCCTGTGTTGCCACCTGGATTCTGCGCGGGACGTCCTTCTGCTACGTCCCTTCGGCCC
TCAATCCAGCGGACCTTCCTTCCCGCGGCCTGCTGCCGGCTCTGCGGCCTCTTCCGCGTCTTCGCCTTCG
CCCTCAGACGAGTCGGATCTCCCTTTGGGCCGCCTCCCCGCGTCGACTTTAAGACCAATGACTTACAAGG
CAGCTGTAGATCTTAGCCACTTTTTAAAAGAAAAGGGGGGACTGGAAGGGCTAATTCACTCCCAACGAAG
ACAAGATCTGCTTTTTGCTTGTACTGGGTCTCTCTGGTTAGACCAGATCTGAGCCTGGGAGCTCTCTGGC
TAACTAGGGAACCCACTGCTTAAGCCTCAATAAAGCTTGCCTTGAGTGCTTCAAGTAGTGTGTGCCCGTC
TGTTGTGTGACTCTGGTAACTAGAGATCCCTCAGACCCTTTTAGTCAGTGTGGAAAATCTCTAGCAGTAC
GTATAGTAGTTCATGTCATCTTATTATTCAGTATTTATAACTTGCAAAGAAATGAATATCAGAGAGTGAG
AGGAACTTGTTTATTGCAGCTTATAATGGTTACAAATAAAGCAATAGCATCACAAATTTCACAAATAAAG
CATTTTTTTCACTGCATTCTAGTTGTGGTTTGTCCAAACTCATCAATGTATCTTATCATGTCTGGCTCTA
GCTATCCCGCCCCTAACTCCGCCCATCCCGCCCCTAACTCCGCCCAGTTCCGCCCATTCTCCGCCCCATG
GCTGACTAATTTTTTTTATTTATGCAGAGGCCGAGGCCGCCTCGGCCTCTGAGCTATTCCAGAAGTAGTG
AGGAGGCTTTTTTGGAGGCCTAGGGACGTACCCAATTCGCCCTATAGTGAGTCGTATTACGCGCGCTCAC
TGGCCGTCGTTTTACAACGTCGTGACTGGGAAAACCCTGGCGTTACCCAACTTAATCGCCTTGCAGCACA
TCCCCCTTTCGCCAGCTGGCGTAATAGCGAAGAGGCCCGCACCGATCGCCCTTCCCAACAGTTGCGCAGC
CTGAATGGCGAATGGG
[124 nt withheld, positions 7577-7700]
C
[91 nt withheld, positions 7702-7792]
A
[49 nt withheld, positions 7794-7842]
CCTTTGACGTTGGAGTCCACGTTCTTT
[37 nt withheld, positions 7870-7906]
ACCCTATCTCGGTCTATTCTTTTGATTTATAAGGGATTTTGCCGATTTCGGCCTATTGGTTAAAAAATGA
GCTGATTTAACAAAAATTTAACGCGAATTTTAACAAAATATTAACGCTTACAATTTAGGTGGCACTTTTC
GGGGAAATGTGCGCGGAACCCCTATTTGTTTATTTTTCTAAATACATTCAAATATGTATCCGCTCATGAG
ACAATAACCCTGATAAATGCTTCAATAATATTGAAAAAGGAAGAGTATGAGTATTCAACATTTCCGTGTC
GCCCTTATTCCCTTTTTTGCGGCATTTTGCCTTCCTGTTTTTGCTCACCCAGAAACGCTGGTGAAAGTAA
AAGATGCTGAAGATCAGTTGGGTGCACGAGTGGGTTACATCGAACTGGATCTCAACAGCGGTAAGATCCT
TGAGAGTTTTCGCCCCGAAGAACGTTTTCCAATGATGAGCACTTTTAAAGTTCTGCTATGTGGCGCGGTA
TTATCCCGTATTGACGCCGGGCAAGAGCAACTCGGTCGCCGCATACACTATTCTCAGAATGACTTGGTTG
AGTACTCACCAGTCACAGAAAAGCATCTTACGGATGGCATGACAGTAAGAGAATTATGCAGTGCTGCCAT
AACCATGAGTGATAACACTGCGGCCAACTTACTTCTGACAACGATCGGAGGACCGAAGGAGCTAACCGCT
TTTTTGCACAACATGGGGGATCATGTAACTCGCCTTGATCGTTGGGAACCGGAGCTGAATGAAGCCATAC
CAAACGACGAGCGTGACACCACGATGCCTGTAGCAATGGCAACAACGTTGCGCAAACTATTAACTGGCGA
ACTACTTACTCTAGCTTCCCGGCAACAATTAATAGACTGGATGGAGGCGGATAAAGTTGCAGGACCACTT
CTGCGCTCGGCCCTTCCGGCTGGCTGGTTTATTGCTGATAAATCTGGAGCCGGTGAGCGTGGGTCTCGCG
GTATCATTGCAGCACTGGGGCCAGATGGTAAGCCCTCCCGTATCGTAGTTATCTACACGACGGGGAGTCA
GGCAACTATGGATGAACGAAATAGACAGATCGCTGAGATAGGTGCCTCACTGATTAAGCATTGGTAACTG
TCAGACCAAGTTTACTCATATATACTTTAGATTGATTTAAAACTTCATTTTTAATTTAAAAGGATCTAGG
TGAAGATCCTTTTTGATAATCTCATGACCAAAATCCCTTAACGTGAGTTTTCGTTCCACTGAGCGTCAGA
CCCCGTAGAAAAGATCAAAGGATCTTCTTGAGATCCTTTTTTTCTGCGCGTAATCTGCTGCTTGCAAACA
AAAAAACCACCGCTACCAGCGGTGGTTTGTTTGCCGGATCAAGAGCTACCAACTCTTTTTCCGAAGGTAA
CTGGCTTCAGCAGAGCGCAGATACCAAATACTGTTCTTCTAGTGTAGCCGTAGTTAGGCCACCACTTCAA
GAACTCTGTAGCACCGCCTACATACCTCGCTCTGCTAATCCTGTTACCAGTGGCTGCTGCCAGTGGCGAT
AAGTCGTGTCTTACCGGGTTGGACTCAAGACGATAGTTACCGGATAAGGCGCAGCGGTCGGGCTGAACGG
GGGGTTCGTGCACACAGCCCAGCTTGGAGCGAACGACCTACACCGAACTGAGATACCTACAGCGTGAGCT
ATGAGAAAGCGCCACGCTTCCCGAAGGGAGAAAGGCGGACAGGTATCCGGTAAGCGGCAGGGTCGGAACA
GGAGAGCGCACGAGGGAGCTTCCAGGGGGAAACGCCTGGTATCTTTATAGTCCTGTCGGGTTTCGCCACC
TCTGACTTGAGCGTCGATTTTTGTGATGCTCGTCAGGGGGGCGGAGCCTATGGAAAAACGCCAGCAACGC
GGCCTTTTTACGGTTCCTGGCCTTTTGCTGGCCTTTTGCTCACATGTTCTTTCCTGCGTTATCCCCTGAT
TCTGTGGATAACCGTATTACCGCCTTTGAGTGAGCTGATACCGCTCGCCGCAGCCGAACGACCGAGCGCA
GCGAGTCAGTGAGCGAGGAAGCGGAAGAGCGCCCAATACGCAAACCGCCTCTCCCCGCGCGTTGGCCGAT
TCATTAATGCAGCTGGCACGACAGGTTTCCCGACTGGAAAGCGGGCAGTGAGCGCAACGCAATTAATGTG
AGTTAGCTCACTCATTAGGCACCCCAGGCTTTACACTTTATGCTTCCGGCTCGTATGTTGTGTGGAATTG
TGAGCGGATAACAATTTCACACAGGAAACAGCTATGACCATGATTACGCCAAGCGCGCAATTAACCCTCA
CTAAAGGGAACAAAAGCTGGAGCTGCAAGCTTAA
Features (pLannotate 1.2.2; 33 found; start..end, strand, type, name):
      1..227     +  promoter       RSV promoter: Rous sarcoma virus enhancer/promoter
    228..408     +  LTR            5' LTR (truncated): truncated 5' long terminal repeat (LTR) from HIV-1
    455..580     +  misc_feature   HIV-1 Ψ: packaging signal of human immunodeficiency virus type 1
    564..927     +  CDS            HIV-1 gag (fragment): gag protein from human immunodeficiency virus 1; gag
   1073..1306    +  misc_feature   RRE: The Rev response element (RRE) of HIV-1 allows for Rev-dependent mRNA export from the nucleus to the cytoplasm.
   1683..1709    +  CDS            Rev (fragment): human immunodeficiency virus 1 (HIV-1) Rev protein; rev; enhances nuclear export of unspliced and incompletely spliced viral mRNAs
   1716..1739    +  promoter       SV40 promoter (fragment): SV40 early promoter
   1740..1811    +  promoter       SV40 promoter (fragment): SV40 enhancer and early promoter
   1835..1970    +  rep_origin     SV40 ori: SV40 origin of replication
   2016..2612    +  CDS            PuroR (fragment): puromycin N-acetyltransferase; pac from Streptomyces; confers resistance to puromycin
   2661..2778    +  misc_feature   cPPT/CTS: central polypurine tract and central termination sequence of HIV-1
   2852..4063    +  promoter       UbC promoter: human ubiquitin C promoter
   4094..4111    +  protein_bind   attB1 (fragment): mutant version of attB; core recombination site for the Gateway® BP reaction BP Clonase™
   4120..5232    +  CDS            NKX2-1: NKX21_HUMAN - Also known as NKX2A, TITF1, TTF1. Experimental evidence at protein level: Swiss-Prot protein existence level 1. Transcription factor that binds and activates the promoter of thyroid specific genes such as thyroglobulin, thyroperoxidase, and thyrotropin receptor. Crucial in the maintenance of the thyroid differentiation phenotype. May play a role in lung development and surfactant homeostasis. Forms a regulatory loop with GRHL2 that coordinates lung epithelial cell morphogenesis and differentiation. Activates the transcription of GNRHR and plays a role in enhancing the circadian o
   5240..5257    -  protein_bind   attB2 (fragment): mutant version of attB; core recombination site for the Gateway® BP reaction BP Clonase™
   5266..5307    +  CDS            V5 tag: epitope tag from simian virus 5
   5371..6084    +  CDS            EGFP: EGFP is a basic (constitutively fluorescent) green fluorescent protein published in 1996, derived from Aequorea victoria. It is reported to be a rapidly-maturing weak dimer with moderate acid sensitivity.
   6103..6691    +  misc_feature   WPRE: woodchuck hepatitis virus posttranscriptional regulatory element
   6742..6761    +  misc_feature   cPPT/CTS (fragment): central polypurine tract and central termination sequence of HIV-1
   6763..6996    +  LTR            3' LTR (ΔU3): self-inactivating 3' long terminal repeat (LTR) from HIV-1
   7074..7195    +  polyA_signal   SV40 poly(A) signal: SV40 polyadenylation signal
   7235..7370    +  rep_origin     SV40 ori: SV40 origin of replication
   7391..7409    -  promoter       T7 promoter: promoter for bacteriophage T7 RNA polymerase
   7417..7572    +  CDS            lacZα (fragment): LacZα fragment of β-galactosidase; lacZ fragment
   7577..8005    +  rep_origin     f1 ori (sequence partly withheld): f1 bacteriophage origin of replication; arrow indicates direction of (+) strand synthesis
   8058..8162    +  promoter       AmpR promoter: bla
   8163..9023    +  CDS            AmpR: β-lactamase; bla; confers resistance to ampicillin, carbenicillin, and related antibiotics
   9194..9782    +  rep_origin     ori: high-copy-number ColE1/pMB1/pBR322/pUC origin of replication
   9965..10057   +  CDS            lacI (fragment): lac repressor; lacI; The lac repressor binds to the lac operator to inhibit transcription in E. coli. This inhibition can be relieved by adding lactose or isopropyl-β-D-thiogalactopyranoside (IPTG).
  10070..10091   +  protein_bind   CAP binding site: CAP binding activates transcription in the presence of cAMP. E. coli catabolite activator protein
  10106..10136   +  promoter       lac promoter: promoter for the E. coli lac operon
  10144..10160   +  protein_bind   lac operator: The lac repressor binds to the lac operator to inhibit transcription in E. coli. This inhibition can be relieved by adding lactose or isopropyl-β-D-thiogalactopyranoside (IPTG). lac repressor encoded by lacI
  10205..10223   +  promoter       T3 promoter: promoter for bacteriophage T3 RNA polymerase
