[The description below was written by a language model from this plasmid's Addgene catalogue record and pLannotate feature annotations shown in this document.]
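Description:
pLX-UBC_NKX2-1_Short_V5-GFP is a lentiviral mammalian expression plasmid built on the pLX307 backbone for stable overexpression of a human NKX2-1–GFP fusion protein. It is propagated in E. coli through a high-copy ColE1/pUC-type origin with ampicillin resistance (AmpR), and it also carries an f1 origin and residual lac/lacZα, T7 and T3 promoter elements from the cloning backbone. The viral portion has a third-generation, self-inactivating layout. An RSV promoter drives a truncated HIV-1 5' LTR, followed by the Ψ packaging signal with a gag fragment, the Rev response element for Rev-dependent export of genomic RNA, a cPPT/CTS element, and a ΔU3 3' LTR, with an SV40 polyadenylation signal downstream. Virus production therefore requires packaging and envelope functions supplied in trans.

Two expression units lie between the LTRs. An SV40 early promoter/origin region drives puromycin N-acetyltransferase, which allows puromycin selection of transduced cells. The human ubiquitin C (UbC) promoter drives the 1,113 bp NKX2-1 coding sequence, which the name designates as the "Short" form. This sequence is flanked by attB1 and attB2 Gateway remnants and is followed by a V5 epitope tag, a linker and EGFP, giving a C-terminal V5-linker-GFP fusion. A WPRE after EGFP enhances transcript stability and expression. According to the depositor, the construct was made by moving the UBC promoter from a related pLX-UBC_NKX2-1 plasmid into an EF1a-driven version of the fusion vector. It offers a fluorescently trackable, V5-detectable form of this lineage transcription factor under an alternative constitutive promoter. The associated work concerns NKX2-1 dosage in lung adenocarcinoma.
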