Addgene plasmid #221499: pLX-UBC_NKX2-1_Short_V5-GFP
Purpose: NKX2-1-GFP fusion protein lentiviral overexpression using an UBC promoter
Depositing lab: Matthew Meyerson. Depositing organization: Broad Institute. Publication: Dosage amplification dictates oncogenic regulation by the NKX2-1 lineage factor in lung adenocarcinoma. Pulice JL, Meyerson M. bioRxiv [Preprint]. 2023 Oct 27:2023.10.26.563996. doi: 10.1101/2023.10.26.563996. PubMed 37994369.
Backbone
  Vector backbone: pLX307
  Backbone size w/o insert (bp): 10065
  Vector type: Mammalian Expression, Lentiviral
  Selectable markers: Puromycin
Growth in bacteria
  Bacterial resistance: Ampicillin, 100 μg/mL
  Growth temperature: 37°C
  Growth strain: NEB Stable
  Copy number: High Copy
Gene/Insert
  Gene/Insert name: NKX2-1
  Species: H. sapiens (human)
  Insert size (bp): 1113
  Entrez Gene: NKX2-1 (a.k.a. BCH, BHC, NK-2, NKX2.1, NKX2A, NMTC1, T/EBP, TEBP, TITF1, TTF-1, TTF1)
  Promoter: UBC
  Tag / fusion protein: V5-linker-GFP (C terminal on insert)
  Cloning method: Gibson Cloning
  Sequencing primers: 3′ WPRE-Rv
Terms and licenses: Academic/Nonprofit Terms; Industry Terms: Not Available to Industry
Depositor comments: Promoter from pLX-UBC_NKX2-1 was rearranged with pLX-EF1a_NKX2-1_Short_V5-GFP to form fusion expression construct. 5' cloning site: EcoRI-HF (not destroyed), 3' cloning site: BmtI-HF (not destroyed).
How to cite: pLX-UBC_NKX2-1_Short_V5-GFP was a gift from Matthew Meyerson (Addgene plasmid # 221499 ; http://n2t.net/addgene:221499 ; RRID:Addgene_221499)
